>Addgene plasmid #209180 | pcDNA3.1 NKX6-2-Venus S246A/T252A | addgene full sequence | sequence record 413580 | Addgene NGS Result
GACGGATCGGGAGATCTCCCGATCCCCTATGGTGCACTCTCAGTACAATCTGCTCTGATGCCGCATAGTT
AAGCCAGTATCTGCTCCCTGCTTGTGTGTTGGAGGTCGCTGAGTAGTGCGCGAGCAAAATTTAAGCTACA
ACAAGGCAAGGCTTGACCGACAATTGCATGAAGAATCTGCTTAGGGTTAGGCGTTTTGCGCTGCTTCGCG
ATGTACGGGCCAGATATACGCGTTGACATTGATTATTGACTAGTTATTAATAGTAATCAATTACGGGGTC
ATTAGTTCATAGCCCATATATGGAGTTCCGCGTTACATAACTTACGGTAAATGGCCCGCCTGGCTGACCG
CCCAACGACCCCCGCCCATTGACGTCAATAATGACGTATGTTCCCATAGTAACGCCAATAGGGACTTTCC
ATTGACGTCAATGGGTGGAGTATTTACGGTAAACTGCCCACTTGGCAGTACATCAAGTGTATCATATGCC
AAGTACGCCCCCTATTGACGTCAATGACGGTAAATGGCCCGCCTGGCATTATGCCCAGTACATGACCTTA
TGGGACTTTCCTACTTGGCAGTACATCTACGTATTAGTCATCGCTATTACCATGGTGATGCGGTTTTGGC
AGTACATCAATGGGCGTGGATAGCGGTTTGACTCACGGGGATTTCCAAGTCTCCACCCCATTGACGTCAA
TGGGAGTTTGTTTTGGCACCAAAATCAACGGGACTTTCCAAAATGTCGTAACAACTCCGCCCCATTGACG
CAAATGGGCGGTAGGCGTGTACGGTGGGAGGTCTATATAAGCAGAGCTCTCTGGCTAACTAGAGAACCCA
CTGCTTACTGGCTTATCGAAATTAATACGACTCACTATAGGGAGACCCAAGCTGGCTAGCGACACCATGG
ACACAAACAGACCTGGCGCCTTTGTGCTGTCTAGCGCTCCTCTGGCCGCTCTGCACAATATGGCCGAGAT
GAAGACCAGCCTGTTTCCATACGCTCTGCAGGGACCTGCCGGCTTTAAGGCTCCTGCTCTTGGAGGACTG
GGAGCACAACTGCCTCTGGGAACACCTCACGGCATCAGCGATATTCTGGGCAGACCTGTTGGAGCTGCTG
GCGGAGGATTGCTCGGAGGACTGCCTAGACTGAATGGACTGGCTTCTTCTGCCGGCGTGTACTTTGGACC
TGCTGCTGCCGTTGCCAGAGGCTATCCTAAACCTCTGGCTGAGCTTCCCGGCAGACCTCCTATTTTTTGG
CCTGGTGTTGTGCAGGGCGCTCCTTGGAGAGATCCTAGACTTGCTGGACCAGCTCCTGCAGGCGGAGTGC
TGGATAAGGATGGCAAGAAGAAGCACAGCAGACCCACCTTCAGCGGCCAGCAGATCTTTGCCCTGGAAAA
GACCTTCGAGCAGACCAAGTATCTGGCTGGCCCTGAGAGAGCCAGACTGGCCTATTCTCTGGGCATGACC
GAGAGCCAAGTGAAAGTGTGGTTCCAGAACAGACGGACCAAGTGGCGGAAGAGACATGCCGTGGAAATGG
CCAGCGCCAAGAAGAAACAGGACAGCGACGCCGAGAAGCTGAAAGTTGGAGGCTCCGATGCCGAGGACGA
CGACGAGTATAATAGACCTCTGGACCCCAACGCCGACGATGAGAAGATCGCCCGGCTGCTGAAGAAACAC
AAGCCCAGCAATCTGGCCCTGGTGTCTCCTTGTGGTGGCGGAGCTGGGGATGCACTTGGATCCGGCGGAG
GTGGAAGCGGCGGAGGCGGATCTGGTACCATGGTTTCTAAGGGCGAAGAACTGTTCACCGGCGTGGTGCC
TATCCTGGTGGAACTGGATGGGGATGTGAACGGCCACAAGTTCTCTGTGTCTGGCGAAGGCGAAGGGGAT
GCCACATACGGCAAGCTGACCCTGAAGCTGATCTGCACCACAGGCAAACTGCCCGTGCCTTGGCCTACAC
TGGTCACAACACTCGGCTACGGCCTGCAGTGCTTTGCCAGATATCCCGACCACATGAAGCAGCACGATTT
CTTCAAGAGCGCCATGCCTGAGGGCTACGTGCAAGAGCGGACCATCTTCTTCAAGGACGACGGCAACTAC
AAGACCAGGGCCGAAGTGAAGTTCGAGGGCGACACCCTGGTCAACAGAATCGAGCTGAAGGGCATCGACT
TTAAAGAGGACGGCAACATCCTGGGCCACAAGCTCGAGTACAACTACAACAGCCACAACGTGTACATCAC
CGCCGACAAGCAGAAGAACGGCATCAAGGCCAACTTCAAGATCCGGCACAACATCGAGGATGGCGGCGTG
CAGCTGGCCGATCACTATCAGCAGAACACCCCTATCGGAGATGGCCCCGTCCTGCTGCCTGATAACCACT
ACCTGAGCTACCAGTCTGCCCTGAGCAAGGACCCCAATGAGAAGAGGGATCACATGGTGCTGCTGGAATT
CGTGACAGCCGCCGGAATCACACTCGGCATGGACGAGCTGTACAAATGAGGATCCTAAGGGCCCGTTTAA
ACCCGCTGATCAGCCTCGACTGTGCCTTCTAGTTGCCAGCCATCTGTTGTTTGCCCCTCCCCCGTGCCTT
CCTTGACCCTGGAAGGTGCCACTCCCACTGTCCTTTCCTAATAAAATGAGGAAATTGCATCGCATTGTCT
GAGTAGGTGTCATTCTATTCTGGGGGGTGGGGTGGGGCAGGACAGCAAGGGGGAGGATTGGGAAGACAAT
AGCAGGCATGCTGGGGATGCGGTGGGCTCTATGGCTTCTGAGGCGGAAAGAACCAGCTGGGGCTCTAGGG
GGTATCCCC
[124 nt withheld, positions 2810-2933]
C
[91 nt withheld, positions 2935-3025]
A
[49 nt withheld, positions 3027-3075]
CCTTTGACGTTGGAGTCCACGTTCTTT
[37 nt withheld, positions 3103-3139]
ACCCTATCTCGGTCTATTCTTTTGATTTATAAGGGATTTTGCCGATTTCGGCCTATTGGTTAAAAAATGA
GCTGATTTAACAAAAATTTAACGCGAATTAATTCTGTGGAATGTGTGTCAGTTAGGGTGTGGAAAGTCCC
CAGGCTCCCCAGCAGGCAGAAGTATGCAAAGCATGCATCTCAATTAGTCAGCAACCAGGTGTGGAAAGTC
CCCAGGCTCCCCAGCAGGCAGAAGTATGCAAAGCATGCATCTCAATTAGTCAGCAACCATAGTCCCGCCC
CTAACTCCGCCCATCCCGCCCCTAACTCCGCCCAGTTCCGCCCATTCTCCGCCCCATGGCTGACTAATTT
TTTTTATTTATGCAGAGGCCGAGGCCGCCTCTGCCTCTGAGCTATTCCAGAAGTAGTGAGGAGGCTTTTT
TGGAGGCCTAGGCTTTTGCAAAAAGCTCCCGGGAGCTTGTATATCCATTTTCGGATCTGATCAAGAGACA
GGATGAGGATCGTTTCGCATGATTGAACAAGATGGATTGCACGCAGGTTCTCCGGCCGCTTGGGTGGAGA
GGCTATTCGGCTATGACTGGGCACAACAGACAATCGGCTGCTCTGATGCCGCCGTGTTCCGGCTGTCAGC
GCAGGGGCGCCCGGTTCTTTTTGTCAAGACCGACCTGTCCGGTGCCCTGAATGAACTGCAGGACGAGGCA
GCGCGGCTATCGTGGCTGGCCACGACGGGCGTTCCTTGCGCAGCTGTGCTCGACGTTGTCACTGAAGCGG
GAAGGGACTGGCTGCTATTGGGCGAAGTGCCGGGGCAGGATCTCCTGTCATCTCACCTTGCTCCTGCCGA
GAAAGTATCCATCATGGCTGATGCAATGCGGCGGCTGCATACGCTTGATCCGGCTACCTGCCCATTCGAC
CACCAAGCGAAACATCGCATCGAGCGAGCACGTACTCGGATGGAAGCCGGTCTTGTCGATCAGGATGATC
TGGACGAAGAGCATCAGGGGCTCGCGCCAGCCGAACTGTTCGCCAGGCTCAAGGCGCGCATGCCCGACGG
CGAGGATCTCGTCGTGACCCATGGCGATGCCTGCTTGCCGAATATCATGGTGGAAAATGGCCGCTTTTCT
GGATTCATCGACTGTGGCCGGCTGGGTGTGGCGGACCGCTATCAGGACATAGCGTTGGCTACCCGTGATA
TTGCTGAAGAGCTTGGCGGCGAATGGGCTGACCGCTTCCTCGTGCTTTACGGTATCGCCGCTCCCGATTC
GCAGCGCATCGCCTTCTATCGCCTTCTTGACGAGTTCTTCTGAGCGGGACTCTGGGGTTCGAAATGACCG
ACCAAGCGACGCCCAACCTGCCATCACGAGATTTCGATTCCACCGCCGCCTTCTATGAAAGGTTGGGCTT
CGGAATCGTTTTCCGGGACGCCGGCTGGATGATCCTCCAGCGCGGGGATCTCATGCTGGAGTTCTTCGCC
CACCCCAACTTGTTTATTGCAGCTTATAATGGTTACAAATAAAGCAATAGCATCACAAATTTCACAAATA
AAGCATTTTTTTCACTGCATTCTAGTTGTGGTTTGTCCAAACTCATCAATGTATCTTATCATGTCTGTAT
ACCGTCGACCTCTAGCTAGAGCTTGGCGTAATCATGGTCATAGCTGTTTCCTGTGTGAAATTGTTATCCG
CTCACAATTCCACACAACATACGAGCCGGAAGCATAAAGTGTAAAGCCTGGGGTGCCTAATGAGTGAGCT
AACTCACATTAATTGCGTTGCGCTCACTGCCCGCTTTCCAGTCGGGAAACCTGTCGTGCCAGCTGCATTA
ATGAATCGGCCAACGCGCGGGGAGAGGCGGTTTGCGTATTGGGCGCTCTTCCGCTTCCTCGCTCACTGAC
TCGCTGCGCTCGGTCGTTCGGCTGCGGCGAGCGGTATCAGCTCACTCAAAGGCGGTAATACGGTTATCCA
CAGAATCAGGGGATAACGCAGGAAAGAACATGTGAGCAAAAGGCCAGCAAAAGGCCAGGAACCGTAAAAA
GGCCGCGTTGCTGGCGTTTTTCCATAGGCTCCGCCCCCCTGACGAGCATCACAAAAATCGACGCTCAAGT
CAGAGGTGGCGAAACCCGACAGGACTATAAAGATACCAGGCGTTTCCCCCTGGAAGCTCCCTCGTGCGCT
CTCCTGTTCCGACCCTGCCGCTTACCGGATACCTGTCCGCCTTTCTCCCTTCGGGAAGCGTGGCGCTTTC
TCATAGCTCACGCTGTAGGTATCTCAGTTCGGTGTAGGTCGTTCGCTCCAAGCTGGGCTGTGTGCACGAA
CCCCCCGTTCAGCCCGACCGCTGCGCCTTATCCGGTAACTATCGTCTTGAGTCCAACCCGGTAAGACACG
ACTTATCGCCACTGGCAGCAGCCACTGGTAACAGGATTAGCAGAGCGAGGTATGTAGGCGGTGCTACAGA
GTTCTTGAAGTGGTGGCCTAACTACGGCTACACTAGAAGAACAGTATTTGGTATCTGCGCTCTGCTGAAG
CCAGTTACCTTCGGAAAAAGAGTTGGTAGCTCTTGATCCGGCAAACAAACCACCGCTGGTAGCGGTGGTT
TTTTTGTTTGCAAGCAGCAGATTACGCGCAGAAAAAAAGGATCTCAAGAAGATCCTTTGATCTTTTCTAC
GGGGTCTGACGCTCAGTGGAACGAAAACTCACGTTAAGGGATTTTGGTCATGAGATTATCAAAAAGGATC
TTCACCTAGATCCTTTTAAATTAAAAATGAAGTTTTAAATCAATCTAAAGTATATATGAGTAAACTTGGT
CTGACAGTTACCAATGCTTAATCAGTGAGGCACCTATCTCAGCGATCTGTCTATTTCGTTCATCCATAGT
TGCCTGACTCCCCGTCGTGTAGATAACTACGATACGGGAGGGCTTACCATCTGGCCCCAGTGCTGCAATG
ATACCGCGAGACCCACGCTCACCGGCTCCAGATTTATCAGCAATAAACCAGCCAGCCGGAAGGGCCGAGC
GCAGAAGTGGTCCTGCAACTTTATCCGCCTCCATCCAGTCTATTAATTGTTGCCGGGAAGCTAGAGTAAG
TAGTTCGCCAGTTAATAGTTTGCGCAACGTTGTTGCCATTGCTACAGGCATCGTGGTGTCACGCTCGTCG
TTTGGTATGGCTTCATTCAGCTCCGGTTCCCAACGATCAAGGCGAGTTACATGATCCCCCATGTTGTGCA
AAAAAGCGGTTAGCTCCTTCGGTCCTCCGATCGTTGTCAGAAGTAAGTTGGCCGCAGTGTTATCACTCAT
GGTTATGGCAGCACTGCATAATTCTCTTACTGTCATGCCATCCGTAAGATGCTTTTCTGTGACTGGTGAG
TACTCAACCAAGTCATTCTGAGAATAGTGTATGCGGCGACCGAGTTGCTCTTGCCCGGCGTCAATACGGG
ATAATACCGCGCCACATAGCAGAACTTTAAAAGTGCTCATCATTGGAAAACGTTCTTCGGGGCGAAAACT
CTCAAGGATCTTACCGCTGTTGAGATCCAGTTCGATGTAACCCACTCGTGCACCCAACTGATCTTCAGCA
TCTTTTACTTTCACCAGCGTTTCTGGGTGAGCAAAAACAGGAAGGCAAAATGCCGCAAAAAAGGGAATAA
GGGCGACACGGAAATGTTGAATACTCATACTCTTCCTTTTTCAATATTATTGAAGCATTTATCAGGGTTA
TTGTCTCATGAGCGGATACATATTTGAATGTATTTAGAAAAATAAACAAATAGGGGTTCCGCGCACATTT
CCCCGAAAAGTGCCACCTGACGTC
Features (pLannotate 1.2.2; 21 found; start..end, strand, type, name):
     28..80      -  misc_feature   bom (fragment): basis of mobility region from pBR322
    235..614     +  enhancer       CMV enhancer: human cytomegalovirus immediate early enhancer
    615..818     +  promoter       CMV promoter: human cytomegalovirus (CMV) immediate early promoter
    814..847     +  LTR            5' LTR (truncated) (fragment): truncated 5' long terminal repeat (LTR) from HIV-1
    863..881     +  promoter       T7 promoter: promoter for bacteriophage T7 RNA polymerase
    907..1737    +  CDS            NKX6-2: NKX62_HUMAN - Also known as GTX, NKX6B. Experimental evidence at protein level: Swiss-Prot protein existence level 1. Transcription factor with repressor activity involved in the regulation of axon-glial interactions at myelin paranodes in oligodendrocytes. Binds to the consensus DNA sequence 5'-(A/T)TTAATGA- 3'. In oligodendrocytes, binds to MBP and PLP1 promoter regions. From Homo sapiens (Human).
   1780..2496    +  CDS            Venus: Venus is a basic (constitutively fluorescent) yellow fluorescent protein published in 2002, derived from Aequorea victoria. It is reported to be a rapidly-maturing weak dimer with moderate acid sensitivity.
   2540..2764    +  polyA_signal   bGH poly(A) signal: bovine growth hormone polyadenylation signal
   2768..2789    +  promoter       SV40 promoter (fragment): SV40 enhancer and early promoter
   2810..3238    +  rep_origin     f1 ori (sequence partly withheld): f1 bacteriophage origin of replication; arrow indicates direction of (+) strand synthesis
   3252..3581    +  promoter       SV40 promoter: SV40 enhancer and early promoter
   3648..4439    +  CDS            neo: KKA2_KLEPN - Also known as kan, nptII. Experimental evidence at protein level: Swiss-Prot protein existence level 1. Resistance to kanamycin, neomycin, paromomycin, ribostamycin, butirosin and gentamicin B. From Klebsiella pneumoniae.
   4463..4621    +  CDS            ble (fragment): BLE_KLEPN - Experimental evidence at protein level: Swiss-Prot protein existence level 1. Binding protein with a strong affinity to the bleomycin family of antibiotics. Binds to CL990; an antimitotic-antibiotic compound. From Klebsiella pneumoniae.
   4616..4737    +  polyA_signal   SV40 poly(A) signal: SV40 polyadenylation signal
   4810..4826    -  protein_bind   lac operator: The lac repressor binds to the lac operator to inhibit transcription in E. coli. This inhibition can be relieved by adding lactose or isopropyl-β-D-thiogalactopyranoside (IPTG). lac repressor encoded by lacI
   4834..4864    -  promoter       lac promoter: promoter for the E. coli lac operon
   4879..4900    -  protein_bind   CAP binding site: CAP binding activates transcription in the presence of cAMP. E. coli catabolite activator protein
   4913..5005    -  CDS            lacI (fragment): lac repressor; lacI; The lac repressor binds to the lac operator to inhibit transcription in E. coli. This inhibition can be relieved by adding lactose or isopropyl-β-D-thiogalactopyranoside (IPTG).
   5188..5776    -  rep_origin     ori: high-copy-number ColE1/pMB1/pBR322/pUC origin of replication
   5947..6807    -  CDS            AmpR: β-lactamase; bla; confers resistance to ampicillin, carbenicillin, and related antibiotics
   6808..6912    -  promoter       AmpR promoter: bla
