[The description below was written by a language model from this plasmid's Addgene catalogue record and pLannotate feature annotations shown in this document.]
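Description:
pcDNA3.1 NKX6-2-Venus S246A/T252A is a mammalian expression plasmid built on the Invitrogen pcDNA3.1 backbone, with a sequenced length of about 6.9 kb. It is maintained in E. coli as a high-copy plasmid through a ColE1/pUC-type origin and selected with ampicillin via the β-lactamase gene. An f1 origin is also present. For stable selection in mammalian cells, an SV40 early promoter drives the neomycin phosphotransferase gene, which confers G418 resistance and is terminated by an SV40 polyadenylation signal. The small LTR, ble, lacI and lac promoter/operator hits in the feature table are short fragments that look like backbone remnants or annotation matches, not functional modules.

The payload is a roughly 1.6 kb insert encoding human NKX6-2 (also called GTX or NKX6B), a homeodomain transcriptional repressor active in oligodendrocytes. It is fused at its C-terminus to the yellow fluorescent protein Venus. Expression is driven by the CMV immediate-early enhancer and promoter and terminated by the bovine growth hormone polyadenylation signal, and a T7 promoter sits just upstream of the coding sequence. The depositor notes that the nucleotide sequence was codon-optimised for mammalian expression, so it differs from the native cDNA while encoding the same protein.

The record is inconsistent about the mutations. The plasmid and insert names give S246A/T252A, the mutation field lists S246A/T252D, and the purpose line refers to a T252D "phosphoresistant" mutant. Alanine substitutions fit a phosphoresistant design, but the feature table does not resolve which residue is present, so this should be checked against the sequence. The associated publication concerns spastic ataxia 8 and protein misfolding. This suggests the construct is used to follow the localisation or aggregation of the fluorescently tagged phosphorylation-site mutant in cultured cells.
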