Addgene plasmid #209180: pcDNA3.1 NKX6-2-Venus S246A/T252A
Purpose: Mammalian expression of human NKX6-2 T252D phosphoresistant mutant
Depositing lab: Federico Herrera. Depositing organization: Universidade de Lisboa. Publication: Is spastic ataxia 8 a protein misfolding disorder?. Ferreira-Peralta P, Franca B, Murtinheira F, Rodrigues MS, Herrera F. Biochim Biophys Acta Mol Basis Dis. 2023 Sep 9;1870(1):166882. doi: 10.1016/j.bbadis.2023.166882. PubMed 37696463.
Backbone
  Vector backbone: pcDNA3.1
  Backbone manufacturer: Invitrogen
  Backbone size w/o insert (bp): 5350
  Vector type: Mammalian Expression
  Selectable markers: Neomycin (select with G418)
Growth in bacteria
  Bacterial resistance: Ampicillin, 100 μg/mL
  Growth temperature: 37°C
  Growth strain: DH5alpha
  Copy number: High Copy
Gene/Insert
  Gene/Insert name: NKX6-2 (S246A/T252A) fused with Venus (alt names: GTX; NKX6B)
  Species: H. sapiens (human)
  Insert size (bp): 1593
  Mutation: NKX6-2 (S246A/T252D)
  Entrez Gene: NKX6-2 (a.k.a. GTX, NKX6.2, NKX6B, SPAX8)
  Promoter: CMV
  Tag / fusion protein: Venus (C terminal on insert)
  Cloning method: Unknown
  Sequencing primers: 5′ CMV-F; 3′ BGH-rev
Terms and licenses: Academic/Nonprofit Terms; Industry Terms: Not Available to Industry
Depositor comments: The nucleotide sequence is not the consensus cDNA sequence, since it was optimized for mamalian expression with GeneArt services. However, the amino acid sequence is the same.
How to cite: pcDNA3.1 NKX6-2-Venus S246A/T252A was a gift from Federico Herrera (Addgene plasmid # 209180 ; http://n2t.net/addgene:209180 ; RRID:Addgene_209180)
