>Addgene plasmid #209180 | pcDNA3.1 NKX6-2-Venus S246A/T252A | depositor partial sequence | sequence record 407903 | NKX6-2-Venus S246A/T252A Insert
ATGGACACAAACAGACCTGGCGCCTTTGTGCTGTCTAGCGCTCCTCTGGCCGCTCTGCACAATATGGCCG
AGATGAAGACCAGCCTGTTTCCATACGCTCTGCAGGGACCTGCCGGCTTTAAGGCTCCTGCTCTTGGAGG
ACTGGGAGCACAACTGCCTCTGGGAACACCTCACGGCATCAGCGATATTCTGGGCAGACCTGTTGGAGCT
GCTGGCGGAGGATTGCTCGGAGGACTGCCTAGACTGAATGGACTGGCTTCTTCTGCCGGCGTGTACTTTG
GACCTGCTGCTGCCGTTGCCAGAGGCTATCCTAAACCTCTGGCTGAGCTTCCCGGCAGACCTCCTATTTT
TTGGCCTGGTGTTGTGCAGGGCGCTCCTTGGAGAGATCCTAGACTTGCTGGACCAGCTCCTGCAGGCGGA
GTGCTGGATAAGGATGGCAAGAAGAAGCACAGCAGACCCACCTTCAGCGGCCAGCAGATCTTTGCCCTGG
AAAAGACCTTCGAGCAGACCAAGTATCTGGCTGGCCCTGAGAGAGCCAGACTGGCCTATTCTCTGGGCAT
GACCGAGAGCCAAGTGAAAGTGTGGTTCCAGAACAGACGGACCAAGTGGCGGAAGAGACATGCCGTGGAA
ATGGCCAGCGCCAAGAAGAAACAGGACAGCGACGCCGAGAAGCTGAAAGTTGGAGGCTCCGATGCCGAGG
ACGACGACGAGTATAATAGACCTCTGGACCCCAACGCCGACGATGAGAAGATCGCCCGGCTGCTGAAGAA
ACACAAGCCCAGCAATCTGGCCCTGGTGTCTCCTTGTGGTGGCGGAGCTGGGGATGCACTTGGATCCGGC
GGAGGTGGAAGCGGCGGAGGCGGATCTGGTACCATGGTTTCTAAGGGCGAAGAACTGTTCACCGGCGTGG
TGCCTATCCTGGTGGAACTGGATGGGGATGTGAACGGCCACAAGTTCTCTGTGTCTGGCGAAGGCGAAGG
GGATGCCACATACGGCAAGCTGACCCTGAAGCTGATCTGCACCACAGGCAAACTGCCCGTGCCTTGGCCT
ACACTGGTCACAACACTCGGCTACGGCCTGCAGTGCTTTGCCAGATATCCCGACCACATGAAGCAGCACG
ATTTCTTCAAGAGCGCCATGCCTGAGGGCTACGTGCAAGAGCGGACCATCTTCTTCAAGGACGACGGCAA
CTACAAGACCAGGGCCGAAGTGAAGTTCGAGGGCGACACCCTGGTCAACAGAATCGAGCTGAAGGGCATC
GACTTTAAAGAGGACGGCAACATCCTGGGCCACAAGCTCGAGTACAACTACAACAGCCACAACGTGTACA
TCACCGCCGACAAGCAGAAGAACGGCATCAAGGCCAACTTCAAGATCCGGCACAACATCGAGGATGGCGG
CGTGCAGCTGGCCGATCACTATCAGCAGAACACCCCTATCGGAGATGGCCCCGTCCTGCTGCCTGATAAC
CACTACCTGAGCTACCAGTCTGCCCTGAGCAAGGACCCCAATGAGAAGAGGGATCACATGGTGCTGCTGG
AATTCGTGACAGCCGCCGGAATCACACTCGGCATGGACGAGCTGTACAAATGA
