>Addgene plasmid #209180 | pcDNA3.1 NKX6-2-Venus S246A/T252A | depositor partial sequence | sequence record 407904 | Sanger Sequencing of insert using T7 promoter Foward
GGACACAAACAGACCTGGGCGCCTTTGTGCTGTCTAGCGCTCCTCTGGCCGCTCTGCACAATATGGCCGA
GATGAAGACCAGCCTGTTTCCATACGCTCTGCAGGGACCTGCCGGCTTTAAGGCTCCTGCTCTTGGAGGA
CTGGGAGCACAACTGCCTCTGGGAACACCTCACGGCATCAGCGATATTCTGGGCAGACCTGTTGGAGCTG
CTGGCGGAGGATTGCTCGGAGGACTGCCTAGACTGAATGGACTGGCTTCTTCTGCCGGCGTGTACTTTGG
ACCTGCTGCTGCCGTTGCCAGAGGCTATCCTAAACCTCTGGCTGAGCTTCCCGGCAGACCTCCTATTTTT
TGGCCTGGTGTTGTGCAGGGCGCTCCTTGGAGAGATCCTAGACTTGCTGGACCAGCTCCTGCAGGCGGAG
TGCTGGATAAGGATGGCAAGAAGAAGCACAGCAGACCCACCTTCAGCGGCCAGCAGATCTTTGCCCTGGA
AAAGACCTTCGAGCAGACCAAGTATCTGGCTGGCCCTGAGAGAGCCAGACTGGCCTATTCTCTGGGCATG
ACCGAGAGCCAAGTGAAAGTGTGGTTCCAGAACAGACGGACCAAGTGGCGGAAGAGACATGCCGTGGAAA
TGGCCAGCGCCAAGAAGAAACAGGACAGCGACGCCGAGAAGCTGAAAGTTGGAGGCTCCGATGCCGAGGA
CGACGACGAGTATAATAGACCTCTGGACCCCAACGCCGACGATGAGAAGATCGCCCGGCTGCTGAAGAAA
CACAAGCCCAGCAATCTGGCCCTGGTGTCTCCTTGTGGTGGCGGAGCTGGGGATGCACTTGGATCCGGCG
GAGGTGGAAGCGGCGGAGGCGGATCTGGTACCATGGTTTCTAAGGGCGAAGAACTGTTCACCGGCGTGGT
GCCTATCCTGGTGGAACTGGATGGGGATGTGAACGGCCACAAGTTCTCTGTGTCTGGCGAAGGCGAAGGG
GATGCCACATACGGCAAGCTGACCCTGAAGCTGATCTGCACCACAGGCAAACTGCCCGTGCCTTGGGCTA
CACTGGTCACAACACTCGGCTACGGCCTGCAATGCTTTGCCGAATTCCCGACAC
